>Addgene plasmid #226778 | pKC50 | addgene full sequence | sequence record 449874 | Addgene NGS Result
ACCGGTTGACTTGGGTCAACTGTCAGACCAAGTTTACTCATATATACTTTAGATTGATTTAAAACTTCAT
TTTTAATTTAAAAGGATCTAGGTGAAGATCCTTTTTGATAATCTCATGACCAAAATCCCTTAACGTGAGT
TTTCGTTCCACTGAGCGTCAGACCCCGTAGAAAAGATCAAAGGATCTTCTTGAGATCCTTTTTTTCTGCG
CGTAATCTGCTGCTTGCAAACAAAAAAACCACCGCTACCAGCGGTGGTTTGTTTGCCGGATCAAGAGCTA
CCAACTCTTTTTCCGAAGGTAACTGGCTTCAGCAGAGCGCAGATACCAAATACTGTTCTTCTAGTGTAGC
CGTAGTTAGGCCACCACTTCAAGAACTCTGTAGCACCGCCTACATACCTCGCTCTGCTAATCCTGTTACC
AGTGGCTGCTGCCAGTGGCGATAAGTCGTGTCTTACCGGGTTGGACTCAAGACGATAGTTACCGGATAAG
GCGCAGCGGTCGGGCTGAACGGGGGGTTCGTGCACACAGCCCAGCTTGGAGCGAACGACCTACACCGAAC
TGAGATACCTACAGCGTGAGCTATGAGAAAGCGCCACGCTTCCCGAAGGGAGAAAGGCGGACAGGTATCC
GGTAAGCGGCAGGGTCGGAACAGGAGAGCGCACGAGGGAGCTTCCAGGGGGAAACGCCTGGTATCTTTAT
AGTCCTGTCGGGTTTCGCCACCTCTGACTTGAGCGTCGATTTTTGTGATGCTCGTCAGGGGGGCGGAGCC
TATGGAAAAACGCCAGCAACGCGGCCTTTTTACGGTTCCTGGCCTTTTGCTGGCCTTTTGCTCACATGTT
CTTTCCTGCGTTATCCCCTGATTGACTTGGGTCGCTCTTCCTGTGGATGCGCAGATGCCCTGCGTAAGCG
GGTGTGGGCGGACAATAAAGTCTTAAACTGAACAAAATAGATCTAAACTATGACAATAAAGTCTTAAACT
AGACAGAATAGTTGTAAACTGAAATCAGTCCAGTTATGCTGTGAAAAAGCATACTGGACTTTTGTTATGG
CTAAAGCAAACTCTTCATTTTCTGAAGTGCAAATTGCCCGTCGTATTAAAGAGGGGCGTGGCCAAGGGCA
TGTAAAGACTATATTCGCGGCGTTGTGACAATTTACCGAACAACTCCGCGGCCGGGAAGCCGATCTCGGC
TTGAACGAATTGTTAGGTGGCGGTACTTGGGTCGATATCAAAGTGCATCACTTCTTCCCGTATGCCCAAC
TTTGTATAGAGAGCCACTGCGGGATCGTCACCGTAATCTGCTTGCACGTAGATCACATAAGCACCAAGCG
CGTTGGCCTCATGCTTGAGGAGATTGATGAGCGCGGTGGCAATGCCCTGCCTCCGGTGCTCGCCGGAGAC
TGCGAGATCATAGATATAGATCTCACTACGCGGCTGCTCAAACTTGGGCAGAACGTAAGCCGCGAGAGCG
CCAACAACCGCTTCTTGGTCGAAGGCAGCAAGCGCGATGAATGTCTTACTACGGAGCAAGTTCCCGAGGT
AATCGGAGTCCGGCTGATGTTGGGAGTAGGTGGCTACGTCTCCGAACTCACGACCGAAAAGATCAAGAGC
AGCCCGCATGGATTTGACTTGGTCAGGGCCGAGCCTACATGTGCGAATGATGCCCATACTTGAGCCACCT
AACTTTGTTTTAGGGCGACTGCCCTGCTGCGTAACATCGTTGCTGCTGCGTAACATCGTTGCTGCTCCAT
AACATCAAACATCGACCCACGGCGTAACGCGCTTGCTGCTTGGATGCCCGAGGCATAGACTGTACAAAAA
AACAGTCATAACAAGCCATGAAAACCGCCACTGCGCCGTTACCACCGCTGCGTTCGGTCAAGGTTCTGGA
CCAGTTGCGTGAGCGCATACGCTACTTGCATTACAGTTTACGAACCGAACAGGCTTATGTCAACTGGGTT
CGTGCCTTCATCCGTTTCCACGGTGTGCGTCACCCGGCAACCTTGGGCAGCAGCGAAGTCGCCATAACTT
CGTATAGCATACATTATACGAAGTTATCTGTAACTATAACGGTCCTAAGGTAGCGAGTTTAAACACTAGT
ATCGATTCGCGACCTACTCCGGAATATTAATAGATCATGGAGATAATTAAAATGATAACCATCTCGCAAA
TAAATAAGTATTTTACTGTTTTCGTAACAGTTTTGTAATAAAAAAACCTATAAATATTCCGGATTATTCA
TACCGTCCCACCATCGGGCGCGGATCCCGGTCCGAAGCGCGCGGAATTCATGTCGTCGGTTAAGATGGCG
GTGCGAGTGCGCCCCTTCAACTCGCGCGAAATAGCCAGGGAGTCGAAATGCATCATCGAGATGGCAGGAG
CCACAACGGCCATCACCAATCCAAAGGTGCCGCCCAACACAAGCGATTCAGTAAAGCGCTTCAACTTTGA
TTACTCCTACTGGTCACATGATCACCACGATGCCGATTTCTCTACACAATCGATGGTGTACAAGGACATT
GGCGAGGAGATGTTACAGCACTCCTTCGATGGCTACAATGTCTGTATCTTTGCCTATGGCCAGACTGGAG
CTGGAAAGTCGTATACCATGATGGGCAGGCAGGAGGAGCAGCAAGAGGGCATAATACCAATGATTTGCAA
GGATCTGTTCACTCGCATACAGGATACTGAGACCGATGACCTCAAGTACTCGGTTGAGGTTTCCTATATG
GAAATCTATTGCGAGCGAGTCAGGGATTTGTTGAATCCGAAAAACAAGGGCAATCTGCGTGTGAGGGAGC
ATCCCCTTTTGGGTCCCTATGTGGAGGATTTGTCCAAACTAGCCGTTACCGATTACCAGGACATTCACGA
TCTCATTGATGAAGGCAACAAAGCTCGAACTGTGGCAGCTACTAACATGAACGAAACCAGTTCCCGCTCT
CATGCCGTCTTTACAATCTTCTTTACCCAACGTCGTCATGATCTGATGACAAATTTGACCACAGAAAAGG
TATCCAAGATAAGCTTGGTAGACTTGGCCGGGTCGGAACGAGCAGATTCCACTGGTGCCAAGGGCACTCG
CTTGAAGGAGGGAGCCAACATTAACAAGTCCTTGACCACATTGGGCAAAGTTATCTCAGCTTTGGCGGAA
GTGTCTGCTTCCAAGAAAAAGAACACCAAGAAGGCAGATTTTATTCCGTACCGTGATTCGGCCTTGACCT
GGCTGTTACGTGAAAACTTGGGAGGAAATTCGAAGACAGCTATGATTGCGGCTATCTCACCAGCAGATAT
TAACTACGATGAAACCCTCAGCACACTGCGCTATGCGGATCGTGCCAAGCAAATTGTTTGCAAGGCTGTT
GTCAATGAAGATGCCAATGCCAAGCTGATTCGAGAACTCAAGGAGGAGATCCAAAAGCTGCGGGACTTAC
TCAAAGCCGAGGGCATTGAAGTGCAGGAAGAGGATGAGCTCACCAAGTCAACGGTGATCAAGTCGCCCAC
TAAGTCACGTAATCGTAATGGATCCACCACGGAGATGGCTGTGGATCAGCTGCAGGCCAGCGAGAAACTT
ATTGCAGAGCTCAACGAGACCTGGGAGGAGAAACTTAAGCGCACCGAGGAGATTCGCGTGCAGCGAGAGG
CGGTCTTCGCCGAAATGGGTGTGGCTGTCAAGGAAGATGGAATAACAGTTGGCGTATTCTCACCGAAGAA
GACTCCGCATTTGGTCAACCTAAACGAGGATCCCAATCTGTCTGAGTGTCTGCTTTACTACATCAAGGAG
GGTCTAACTCGGTTGGGTACCCATGAAGCAAATGTGCCCCAGGACATTCAGCTCTCCGGATCGCACATCC
TCAAGGAGCACTGCACCTTTGAGAACAAGAACAGCACGGTTACATTGCTGCCACACAAGGATGCTATCAT
CTATGTAAATGGACGCAAGTTGGTTGAACCGGAGGTTCTTAAGACCGGTTCTCGCGTGATCCTCGGAAAG
AACCACGTGTTCCGCTTTACCAATCCAGAACAGGCACGCGAATTACGGGATAAGATCGAGACCGAAAATG
AGGCTGAGAACGAAGTGGAGAAGACAGACACCCAGCAGGTGGACTGGAACTTTGCCCAGTGCGAATTGCT
CGAGAAGCAAGGCATTGATCTAAAAGCTGAAATGAAGAAGCGTTTAGACAACTTGGAGGAACAGTACAAG
CGGGAGAAACTTCAGGCCGATCAGCAATTCGAGGAGCAGCGCAAAACGTACGAGGCTCGCATCGATGCTT
TGCAAAAACAGGTTGAGGAACAATCCATGACCATGTCCATGTACAGCAGCTACTCGCCGGAGGATTTCCA
CCAGGAGGAGGACGTCTACACCAACCCCATGTACGAATCCTGCTGGACAGCAAGAGAGGCTGGCTTGGCT
GCCTGGGCTTTCCGCAAGTGGCGTTACCACCAATTCACCTCTTTGCGAGATGATCTCTGGGGCAATGCTA
TATTCCTTAAGGAAGCCAATGCCATTTCCGTTGAGTTAAAGAAGAAGGTACAATTCCAATTTACTCTCTT
GACCGACACCTTGTACTCTCCTTTGCCGCCTGAGCTGGCCTCCACTGTGGCTCCTGTGCATCAGGAGGAT
GAGTTCGGAGCTCCACCTGTCTCTAAGACCTTGGTGGCCGTCGAAGTTACCGATACTAAGAACGGAGCCA
CTCATCACTGGTCCCTGGAGAAGTTACGGCAACGTTTGGAGCTGATGCGCGAGATGTACCACAACGAAGC
CGAAATGAGTCCCACTTCACCGGACTATAATGTGGAGAGCCTCACTGGTGGAGATCCATTCTACGATCGC
TTCCCCTGGTTCCGCATGGTGGGTCGCTCCTTCATCTATCTGAGCAACCTGCTCTACCCAGTGCCATTGG
TCCACAAGGTGGCCATTGTCAACGAACGCGGAGATGTGCGTGGCTACCTAAGGATTGCTGTGCAGCCCGT
TCTGGATGAGGAGTCCATTGATTTCAATAATGGTGTCAAGCAGTCAGCTCGCTTGGTTTTCAATGAGGAT
GATGCCAAACCGAAATACCGAGCTCTCAATGAAAAGGATGATGTGCAGCGCTATATTGACAATGGTGGTT
TGGACAGCAAGCTGGAGGAACTTGAGGATGTGGACTCTGGTCGTGGCATTGACTCTAACTCCGCATCCGA
GTGCCACGAAAATTCGGAGGAGCCTGGCGAGCATCTGCAGGTGGGCAAGGAGTTCACTTTCCGGGTCACT
GTGCTACAGGCCACTGGTATTGGGGCTGAATATGCCGATATCTTCTGCCAGTTCAACTTTTTGCATCGTC
ATGAGGAGGCTTTCTCCACCGAACCCGTCAAGAATTCGGCATCGGGTGCTCCTCTAGGCTTCTACCATGT
GCAGAACATAACTGTACCCGTAACCAAATCCTTCATCGAGTATTTGAAGACCCAACCCATAATGTTCAAG
ATATTTGGGCACTACCAGACGCACCCATTGCATAAGGATGCCAAACAGGATTTTGTTTCTCGGCCACCAC
CACGTCGCATGTTGCCACCGAGCATACCGATCAGTCAGCCAGTGCGTAGTCCCAAGTTTGGACCACTACC
GTGTGCACCCACGTCTACGGTTTTGGCTAAGCACGATGTTTTGGTTTGGTTTGAAATCTGTGAATTGGCT
CCCAATGGAGAATATGTGCCATCGGTGGTGGAGCACAGCGATGATCTTCCCTGCCGCGGACTGTTCCTCT
TGCATCAGGGCATCCAGCGGCGCATTCGTATTACTATCGTACATGAGCCCACAACCGAGGTGAAGTGGAA
GGACATCAATGAGTTGGTGGTTGGACGTATCCGCAATACACCGGAGTCATCCGACGAACAGGACGAAGAC
GCCTGTGTCTTATCTTTGGGCTTGTTCCCAGGCGAGGCTTTGGAGGTGCCCGGAGATGATAGATCTTTCT
ACCGTTTTGAGGCTGCCTGGGACTCGAGTCTGCACAACTCGGCACTGCTCAACCGCGTTTCTCAAGGCGG
TGAGACCATCTACATCACCCTGAGCGCTTACTTGGAGCTGGAGAATTGCGCCCGCCCGGCCATAATTACC
AAGGACCTGAGCATGGTTATCTATGGACGCGATGCCCGCACCGGTCCGCGCTCCCTGAAGCACCTGTTTT
CGGGACAGTACCGCAATCCGGAGGCCAATCGCCTCACTGGGGTTTACGAGCTAGCACTGCGCAGAGCATC
CGAAGCAGGTAGTCCAGGTGTACAAAGGCGTCAACGTCGAGTGCTGGACACCAGCTCTACTTATGTGCGC
GGCGAGGAGAATCTTCATGGCTGGAGGCCAAGGGGTGACTCCCTGATCTTCGATCACCAGTGGGAGCTGG
AGAAACTCACCAGACTTGAAGAGGTTGGACGCATGCGGCACTTGCTTCTGCTGCGCGAACGTCTGGGCAT
GGACACCAACCCAAATCCGACCACCAAGACCGAGAAGGATGTTTGCAATCTAGCTGCTCGGGCAGCCACA
TCACCCGTACATATGGTCATTCCACAATCGCCGCAGACTCCGGTCAAGGATCCACAGCAAATCATTCCAG
AACGCGAATACAACCAACGGGAGCAGGATCTCATGCTTAAATGCTTAAAGTTGGTGCAGGGACGCTATAC
TAAGAGCGAGGCCAACGATACGCAAACTCAGTCGGATGTTTCGCCTAGCGATGAGGGATGTGCCGATATG
ACCGTCAGCTGCATCTCCAGCAATTCCATGGAAAACAACAAATTTGTAATTCGACGCAGATTATGTTCAC
CGGATCGAGCTGATGCACCCAACGGGTGGGAGGCACCTGCTCCGGCTACTCAGCCAGCTCTTCCCCTCCG
TCTCTATGTGCCGGAACTGGAGGAGATTCGCGTGAGTCCTGTGGTGGCCCGCAAGGGTCTGTTGAATGTC
CTGGAGCACGGCGGTTCCGGCTGGAAGAAGCGCTGGGTGATCGTCCGTCGCCCTTACGTGTTTATCTACC
GCTCGGAGAAGGATCCCGTTGAACGGGCTGTCCTCAATCTGGCCACTGCGCATGTGGAGTGCAGCGAGGA
CCAGGCGGCCATGGTCAAGATACCCAACACATTCAGTGTGGTGACCAAGCATCGTGGCTATCTGCTGCAA
ACTCTCGGTGACAAGGAAGTACACGACTGGCTGTATGCTATCAATCCATTGCTTGCTGGGCAGATAAAAT
CCCGCCTGGCGCGACGGACTTTGGAGCCTGCTAGCCAGACGGCTTCCCAGATCCAGGCCACCAATGCGGC
GAATGCCAATAGTGCGAGCAAAGGGCGGCCGCTTTCGAATATGAGTAAAGGTGAGGAACTCTTTACAGGA
GTTGTACCCATACTCGTTGAGTTGGACGGTGATGTAAATGGTCATAAGTTTTCGGTCAGGGGTGAGGGCG
AGGGTGACGCAACTAACGGTAAGCTGACTTTGAAGTTTATCTGTACCACGGGAAAACTTCCCGTGCCGTG
GCCAACTTTGGTAACAACACTTACATACGGTGTGCAATGCTTTAGTCGCTACCCGGATCACATGAAAAGG
CACGATTTTTTCAAATCTGCCATGCCTGAGGGTTATGTGCAAGAGAGAACTATTTCGTTCAAAGACGACG
GAACGTACAAGACACGCGCCGAAGTGAAATTTGAGGGTGATACCCTTGTCAATCGTATAGAACTTAAAGG
AATTGACTTCAAGGAAGACGGCAACATCTTGGGACACAAACTGGAATATAATTTTAACTCGCACAACGTG
TATATCACAGCAGACAAACAGAAAAACGGAATCAAAGCAAACTTCAAAATACGCCACAACGTTGAAGATG
GAAGCGTCCAGCTGGCTGATCATTACCAGCAAAACACCCCCATTGGTGATGGACCGGTATTGTTGCCCGA
TAATCATTATCTCTCAACGCAGTCTGTACTCAGTAAGGATCCTAACGAAAAGAGGGATCACATGGTTCTT
CTCGAGTTCGTAACCGCAGCTGGTATCACGCACGGCATGGACGAACTCTACAAAGGCAGTGGCAGTTGGT
CGCATCCTCAATTCGAGAAGGGCGGCGGCAGTGGCGGCGGCAGTGGCGGCAGTGCCTGGAGTCATCCACA
ATTTGAGAAGTAAAGCCTGCAGTCTCGACAAGCTTGTCGAGAAGTACTAGAGGATCATAATCAGCCATAC
CACATTTGTAGAGGTTTTACTTGCTTTAAAAAACCTCCCACACCTCCCCCTGAACCTGAAACATAAAATG
AATGCAATTGTTGTTGTTAACTTGTTTATTGCAGCTTATAATGGTTACAAATAAAGCAATAGCATCACAA
ATTTCACAAATAAAGCATTTTTTTCACTGCATTCTAGTTGTGGTTTGTCCAAACTCATCAATGTATCTTA
TCATGTCTGGATCTGATCACTGCTTGAGCCTAGAAGATCCGGCTGCTAACAAAGCCCGAAAGGAAGCTGA
GTTGGCTGCTGCCACCGCTGAGCAATAACTATCATAACCCCTAGGGTATACCCATCTAATTGGAACCAGA
TAAGTGAAATCTAGTTCCAAACTATTTTGTCATTTTTAATTTTCGTATTAGCTTACGACGCTACACCCAG
TTCCCATCTATTTTGTCACTCTTCCCTAAATAATCCTTAAAAACTCCATTTCCACCCCTCCCAGTTCCCA
ACTATTTTGTCCGCCCACA
Features (pLannotate 1.2.2; 12 found; start..end, strand, type, name):
    190..778     +  rep_origin     ori: high-copy-number ColE1/pMB1/pBR322/pUC origin of replication
    913..1136    -  mobile_element Tn7R: mini-Tn7 element (right end of the Tn7 transposon) Tn7
   1203..1736    -  CDS            GmR: gentamycin acetyltransferase; aacC1; confers resistance to gentamycin
   1925..1953    -  promoter       Pc promoter: intI1 (promoter lies within the coding sequence); class 1 integron promoter
   2024..2057    +  protein_bind   loxP: Cre-mediated recombination occurs in the 8-bp core sequence (GCATACAT). Cre recombinase
   2134..2225    +  promoter       polyhedrin promoter: polh from Autographa californica; promoter for the baculovirus polyhedrin gene
   2290..7302    +  CDS            unc-104: KIF1A_DROME - Also known as imac From Drosophila melanogaster (Fruit fly).
   7321..8034    +  CDS            Superfolder GFP: Superfolder GFP is a basic (constitutively fluorescent) green fluorescent protein published in 2005, derived from Aequorea victoria. It is reported to be a very rapidly-maturing weak dimer.
   8173..8256    +  CDS            large T antigen (fragment): large T antigen from SV40 (simian virus 40)
   8279..8413    +  polyA_signal   SV40 poly(A) signal: SV40 polyadenylation signal
   8442..8491    +  CDS            SET1 (fragment): solubility-enhancement tag derived from T7 phage gene 10B
   8534..8699    -  mobile_element Tn7L: mini-Tn7 element (left end of the Tn7 transposon) Tn7
