[The description below was written by a language model from this plasmid's Addgene catalogue record and pLannotate feature annotations shown in this document.]
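Description:
pKC50 is a baculovirus transfer plasmid built on the pACEBac1 backbone for producing a mutant Drosophila melanogaster kinesin-3 motor, UNC-104 (the fly KIF1A orthologue), in insect cells. The 8.7 kb plasmid replicates in E. coli from a high-copy ColE1/pUC-type origin and is selected with gentamicin through the aacC1 acetyltransferase gene, which is driven by a class 1 integron Pc promoter.

The expression cassette and the gentamicin marker lie between the Tn7R and Tn7L ends of a mini-Tn7 element. This arrangement allows site-specific transposition of the cassette into a baculoviral genome carried as a bacmid in a suitable E. coli strain, from which recombinant virus is then generated. A loxP site upstream of the cassette is a standard feature of this vector family and permits Cre-mediated fusion with compatible donor plasmids for multigene assemblies.

Expression is controlled by the very late, strong polyhedrin promoter from Autographa californica nucleopolyhedrovirus and terminated by an SV40 polyadenylation signal. The roughly 5 kb unc-104 open reading frame carries a valine-to-methionine substitution at residue 6 (V6M). It is fused at its C terminus to superfolder GFP followed, according to the catalogue entry, by a 2xStrepII tag. The Strep tag is not called in the automated annotation, and the short "large T antigen" and "SET1" fragments it reports are probably incidental matches in the terminator region. GFP allows fluorescence detection of the motor and the StrepII tags allow affinity purification. The associated publication concerns autoinhibition of KIF1A/UNC-104, but the record does not state the specific role of V6M.
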