Addgene plasmid #226778: pKC50
Purpose: Expresses Drosophila UNC-104(V6M) in insect cells
Depositing lab: Kyoko Chiba. Depositing organization: Tohoku University, Frontier Research Institute for Interdisciplinary Sciences. Publication: The FHA domain is essential for the autoinhibition of KIF1A/UNC-104. Niwa S, Watanabe T, Chiba K. J Cell Sci. 2024 Sep 6:jcs.262017. doi: 10.1242/jcs.262017. PubMed 39239883.
Backbone
  Vector backbone: pACEBac1
  Backbone manufacturer: GENEVA Biotech
  Backbone size w/o insert (bp): 3641
  Total vector size (bp): 8699
  Vector type: Insect Expression
Growth in bacteria
  Bacterial resistance: Gentamicin, 10 μg/mL
  Growth temperature: 37°C
  Growth strain: DH5alpha
  Copy number: High Copy
Gene/Insert
  Gene/Insert name: Drosophila unc-104 (V6M)
  Species: D. melanogaster (fly)
  Insert size (bp): 5000
  Mutation: changed Valine 6 to Methionine
  Entrez Gene: unc-104 (a.k.a. Dmel_CG8566, CG8566, DUNC104, DUnc-104, DmCG8566, DmDUnc104, DmKlp53D, Dmel\CG8566, Dunc104, Imac, KIF 1B, KIF1A, KIF1A/1B, Kif1a, Klp53D, Unc-104, Unc104, bris, imac, kif1a, unc104)
  Tag / fusion protein: sfGFP and 2xStrepII (C terminal on insert)
Terms and licenses: Academic/Nonprofit Terms; Industry Terms: Not Available to Industry
How to cite: pKC50 was a gift from Kyoko Chiba (Addgene plasmid # 226778 ; http://n2t.net/addgene:226778 ; RRID:Addgene_226778)
